>Addgene plasmid #118000 | pN_35S/mCitrine/P_UBQ10/Derlin1-mOrange2 | addgene full sequence | sequence record 229409 | Addgene NGS Result
TTACTTGTACAGCTCGTCCATGCCGCCGGTGGAGTGGCGGCCCTCGGCGCGTTCGTACTGTTCCACGATG
GTGTAGTCCTCGTTGTGGGAGGTGATGTCCAACTTGATGTCGACGATGTAGGCGCCGGGCAGCTGCACGG
GCTTCTTGGCCTTGTAGGTGGTCTTGACCTCGGAGGTGTAGTGGCCGCCGTCCTTCAGCTTCAGCCTCAT
CTTGATCTTGCCCTTCAGGGCACCGTCCTCGGGGTACATCCGCTCGGAGGAGGCCTCCCAGCCCATGGTC
TTCTTCTGCATCACGGGGCCGTCGGAGGGGAAGTTGGTGCCGCGCAGCTTCACCTTGTAGATGAACTCGC
CGTCCTGCAGGGAGGAGTCCTGGGTCACGGTCACCACGCCGCCGTCCTCGTAGTTCATCACGCGCTCCCA
CTTGAAGCCCTCGGGGAAGGACAGCTTGAAGTAGTCGGGGATGTCGGCGGGGTGCTTCACGTAGGCCTTG
GAGCCGTAGGTGAAATGAGGGGACAGGATGTCCCAGGCGAAGGGCAGGGGGCCACCCTTGGTCACCTTCA
GCTTAGCGGTCTGAAAGCCCTCGTAGGGGCGGCCCTCGCCCTCGCCCTCGATCTCGAACTCGTGGCCGTT
CACGGAGCCCTCCATGCGCACCTTGAAGCGCATGAACTCCTTGATGATGGCCATGTTATTCTCCTCGCCC
TTGCTCACAGATCCACCACCTCCGTCGGTGAGACGATATGATCGACCTCTGAATGCTGTGTTTGAACTCT
CGGGTGGGGCACGAGCGCTTGAATAAGCTCCTCCTCCTCCTACTCCTCCTCCAGCTCCGGGTCCTGCTGC
TCCTACACCACCTGCTTGTCGAACACTTGCAACTGGAGCTCCAATTCGCCATCTTGCTACGATTTTATTA
ACCCATTTTGGGGTTTTCAGGTAGTTTTTTCCGGTAGCAAGAGGATGAAGGACTGTTAGGAAGTAGTATA
GATGTCCAGCTATGATGCCAAGAAGATCTGGCATGATCGGAGAACCGAAGATAACATCAAGTGCTAGCAT
TGCCCATGGGAGGTAGAAAGCCTTAAGAGTGACAAGACCGTATAGGCTGATGTTGGCATTTGGAAATTCT
CGGCTCCAGAGATAAAGAAGCATGAACACAAGTGAAACACCAAGAAACGGTGTCCAGAAAAATGGTATGA
CTGATAATACCAATAGAGTGAAGGATCCAAAGATCATCATCCACAAAAAGTCTGCTGTCCGCCTTTCAAA
TGGCCCTTTCTCGAGTTGAACTCCATATCTTGCTATCATCAAAAGACGTATTCCAAAATTGATAGAGAAA
CCACCGAGGAAAAACAAGTTTGTTATCAGCCTCCAGATCTGGAACTGCTTAAGTACAAGTTCAGGAATTA
AAGCAATGTGAACGGGAGCAACTAAGCCAAGCTGCGTGGCTACTGTAGTGAAAAAGCACAACGTACCATA
AGCCTTGGTTATAGGTGGAAGTGAGTTATAGAATTCGCCAGGAGAAGACATCTGTTAATCAGAAAAACTC
AGATTAATCGACAAATTCGATCGCACAAACTAGAAACTAACACCAGATCTAGATAGAAATCACAAATCGA
AGAGTAATTATTCGACAAAACTCAAATTATTTGAACAAATCGGATGATATCTATGAAACCCTAATCGAGA
ATTAAGATGATATCTAACGATCAAACCCAGAAAATCGTCTTCGATCTAAGATTAACAGAATCTAAACCAA
AGAACATATACGAAATTGGGATCGAACGAAAACAAAATCGAAGATTTTGAGAGAATAAGGAACACAGAAA
TTTACCTTGATCACGGTAGAGAGAATTGAGAGAAAGTTTTTAAGATTTTGAGAAATTGAAATCTGAATTG
TGAAGAAGAAGAGCTCTTTGGGTATTGTTTTATAGAAGAAGAAGAAGAAAAGACGAGGACGACTAGGTCA
CGAGAAAGCTAAGGCGGTGAAGCAATAGCTAATAATAAAATGACACGTGTATTGAGCGTTGTTTACACGC
AAAGTTGTTTTTGGCTAATTGCCTTATTTTTAGGTTGAGGAAAAGTATTTGTGCTTTGAGTTGATAAACA
CGACTCGTGTGTGCCGGCTGCAACCACTTTGACGCCGTTTATTACTGACTCGTCGACACTAGAGCCAAGC
TGATCTCCTTTGCCCCGGAGATCACCATGGACGACTTTCTCTATCTCTACGATCTAGGAAGAAAGTTCGA
CGGAGAAGGTGACGATACCATGTTCACCACCGATAATGAGAAGATTAGCCTCTTCAATTTCAGAAAGAAT
GCTGACCCACAGATGGTTAGAGAGGCCTACGCGGCAGGTCTCATCAAGACGATCTACCCGAGTAATAATC
TCCAGGAGATCAAATACCTTCCCAAGAAGGTTAAAGATGCAGTCAAAAGATTCAGGACTAACTGCATCAA
GAACACAGAGAAAGATATATTTCTCAAGATCAGAAGTACTATTCCAGTATGGACGATTCAAGGCTTGCTT
CATAAACCAAGGCAAGTAATAGAGATTGGAGTCTCTAAGAAAGTAGTTCCTACTGAATCAAAGGCCATGG
AGTCAAAAATTCAGATCGAGGATCTAACAGAACTCGCCGTGAAGACTGGCGAACAGTTCATACAGAGTCT
TTTACGACTCAATGACAAGAAGAAAATCTTCGTCAACATGGTGGAGCACGACACTCTCGTCTACTCCAAG
AATATCAAAGATACAGTCTCAGAAGACCAAAGGGCTATTGAGACTTTTCAACAAAGGGTAATATCGGGAA
ACCTCCTCGGATTCCATTGCCCAGCTATCTGTCACTTCATCAAAAGGACAGTAGAAAAGGAAGGTGGCAC
CTACAAATGCCATCATTGCGATAAAGGAAAGGCTATCGTTCAAGATGCCCCTGCCGACAGTGGTCCCAAA
GATGGACCCCCACCCACGAGGAGCATCGTGGAAAAAGAAGACGTTCCAACCACGTCTTCAAAGCAAGTGG
ATTGATGTGATATCTCCACTGACGTAAGGGATGACGCACAATCCCACTATCCTTCGCAAGACCCTTCCTC
TATATAAGGAAGTTCATTTCATTTGGAGAGGACTCCGGTATTTTTACAACAATTACCACAACAAAACAAA
CAACAAACAACATTACAATTTACTATTCTAGTCGACCTGCAGGCGGCCGCACTAGTGATATCATGGTGAG
CAAGGGCGAGGAGCTGTTCACCGGGGTGGTGCCCATCCTGGTCGAGCTGGACGGCGACGTAAACGGCCAC
AAGTTCAGCGTGTCCGGCGAGGGCGAGGGCGATGCCACCTACGGCAAGCTGACCCTGAAGTTCATCTGCA
CCACCGGCAAGCTGCCCGTGCCCTGGCCCACCCTCGTGACCACCTTCGGCTACGGCCTGATGTGCTTCGC
CCGCTACCCCGACCACATGAAGCAGCACGACTTCTTCAAGTCCGCCATGCCCGAAGGCTACGTCCAGGAG
CGCACCATCTTCTTCAAGGACGACGGCAACTACAAGACCCGCGCCGAGGTGAAGTTCGAGGGCGACACCC
TGGTGAACCGCATCGAGCTGAAGGGCATCGACTTCAAGGAGGACGGCAACATCCTGGGGCACAAGCTGGA
GTACAACTACAACAGCCACAACGTCTATATCATGGCCGACAAGCAGAAGAACGGCATCAAGGTGAACTTC
AAGATCCGCCACAACATCGAGGACGGCAGCGTGCAGCTCGCCGACCACTACCAGCAGAACACCCCCATCG
GCGACGGCCCCGTGCTGCTGCCCGACAACCACTACCTGAGCTACCAGTCCAAGCTGAGCAAAGACCCCAA
CGAGAAGCGCGATCACATGGTCCTGCTGGAGTTCGTGACCGCCGCCGGGATCACTCTCGGCATGGACGAG
CTGTACAAGTAATCGTTCAGCTTTCTTGTACAAAGTGGTGATATCCCGCGGCCATGCTAGAGTCCGCAAA
AATCACCAGTCTCTCTCTACAAATCTATCTCTCTCTATTTTTCTCCAGAATAATGTGTGAGTAGTTCCCA
GATAAGGGAATTAGGGTTCTTATAGGGTTTCGCTCATGTGTTGAGCATATAAGAAACCCTTAGTATGTAT
TTGTATTTGTAAAATACTTCTATCAATAAAATTTCTAATTCCTAAAACCAAAATCCAGTGACCTGCAGGC
ATGCGACGTCGGGCCCAAGCTTAGCTTGAGCTTGGATCAGATTGTCGTTTCCCGCCTTCAGTTTAAACTA
TCAGTGTTTGACAGGATATATTGGCGGGTAAACCTAAGAGAAAAGAGCGTTTATTAGAATAATCGGATAT
TTAAAAGGGCGTGAAAAGGTTTATCCGTTCGTCCATTTGTATGTGCATGCCAACCACAGGGTTCCCCTCG
GGATCAAAGTACTTTAAAGTACTTTAAAGTACTTTAAAGTACTTTGATCCAACCCCTCCGCTGCTATAGT
GCAGTCGGCTTCTGACGTTCAGTGCAGCCGTCTTCTGAAAACGACATGTCGCACAAGTCCTAAGTTACGC
GACAGGCTGCCGCCCTGCCCTTTTCCTGGCGTTTTCTTGTCGCGTGTTTTAGTCGCATAAAGTAGAATAC
TTGCGACTAGAACCGGAGACATTACGCCATGAACAAGAGCGCCGCCGCTGGCCTGCTGGGCTATGCCCGC
GTCAGCACCGACGACCAGGACTTGACCAACCAACGGGCCGAACTGCACGCGGCCGGCTGCACCAAGCTGT
TTTCCGAGAAGATCACCGGCACCAGGCGCGACCGCCCGGAGCTGGCCAGGATGCTTGACCACCTACGCCC
TGGCGACGTTGTGACAGTGACCAGGCTAGACCGCCTGGCCCGCAGCACCCGCGACCTACTGGACATTGCC
GAGCGCATCCAGGAGGCCGGCGCGGGCCTGCGTAGCCTGGCAGAGCCGTGGGCCGACACCACCACGCCGG
CCGGCCGCATGGTGTTGACCGTGTTCGCCGGCATTGCCGAGTTCGAGCGTTCCCTAATCATCGACCGCAC
CCGGAGCGGGCGCGAGGCCGCCAAGGCCCGAGGCGTGAAGTTTGGCCCCCGCCCTACCCTCACCCCGGCA
CAGATCGCGCACGCCCGCGAGCTGATCGACCAGGAAGGCCGCACCGTGAAAGAGGCGGCTGCACTGCTTG
GCGTGCATCGCTCGACCCTGTACCGCGCACTTGAGCGCAGCGAGGAAGTGACGCCCACCGAGGCCAGGCG
GCGCGGTGCCTTCCGTGAGGACGCATTGACCGAGGCCGACGCCCTGGCGGCCGCCGAGAATGAACGCCAA
GAGGAACAAGCATGAAACCGCACCAGGACGGCCAGGACGAACCGTTTTTCATTACCGAAGAGATCGAGGC
GGAGATGATCGCGGCCGGGTACGTGTTCGAGCCGCCCGCGCACGTCTCAACCGTGCGGCTGCATGAAATC
CTGGCCGGTTTGTCTGATGCCAAGCTGGCGGCCTGGCCGGCCAGCTTGGCCGCTGAAGAAACCGAGCGCC
GCCGTCTAAAAAGGTGATGTGTATTTGAGTAAAACAGCTTGCGTCATGCGGTCGCTGCGTATATGATGCG
ATGAGTAAATAAACAAATACGCAAGGGGAACGCATGAAGGTTATCGCTGTACTTAACCAGAAAGGCGGGT
CAGGCAAGACGACCATCGCAACCCATCTAGCCCGCGCCCTGCAACTCGCCGGGGCCGATGTTCTGTTAGT
CGATTCCGATCCCCAGGGCAGTGCCCGCGATTGGGCGGCCGTGCGGGAAGATCAACCGCTAACCGTTGTC
GGCATCGACCGCCCGACGATTGACCGCGACGTGAAGGCCATCGGCCGGCGCGACTTCGTAGTGATCGACG
GAGCGCCCCAGGCGGCGGACTTGGCTGTGTCCGCGATCAAGGCAGCCGACTTCGTGCTGATTCCGGTGCA
GCCAAGCCCTTACGACATATGGGCCACCGCCGACCTGGTGGAGCTGGTTAAGCAGCGCATTGAGGTCACG
GATGGAAGGCTACAAGCGGCCTTTGTCGTGTCGCGGGCGATCAAAGGCACGCGCATCGGCGGTGAGGTTG
CCGAGGCGCTGGCCGGGTACGAGCTGCCCATTCTTGAGTCCCGTATCACGCAGCGCGTGAGCTACCCAGG
CACTGCCGCCGCCGGCACAACCGTTCTTGAATCAGAACCCGAGGGCGACGCTGCCCGCGAGGTCCAGGCG
CTGGCCGCTGAAATTAAATCAAAACTCATTTGAGTTAATGAGGTAAAGAGAAAATGAGCAAAAGCACAAA
CACGCTAAGTGCCGGCCGTCCGAGCGCACGCAGCAGCAAGGCTGCAACGTTGGCCAGCCTGGCAGACACG
CCAGCCATGAAGCGGGTCAACTTTCAGTTGCCGGCGGAGGATCACACCAAGCTGAAGATGTACGCGGTAC
GCCAAGGCAAGACCATTACCGAGCTGCTATCTGAATACATCGCGCAGCTACCAGAGTAAATGAGCAAATG
AATAAATGAGTAGATGAATTTTAGCGGCTAAAGGAGGCGGCATGGAAAATCAAGAACAACCAGGCACCGA
CGCCGTGGAATGCCCCATGTGTGGAGGAACGGGCGGTTGGCCAGGCGTAAGCGGCTGGGTTGTCTGCCGG
CCCTGCAATGGCACTGGAACCCCCAAGCCCGAGGAATCGGCGTGAGCGGTCGCAAACCATCCGGCCCGGT
ACAAATCGGCGCGGCGCTGGGTGATGACCTGGTGGAGAAGTTGAAGGCCGCGCAGGCCGCCCAGCGGCAA
CGCATCGAGGCAGAAGCACGCCCCGGTGAATCGTGGCAAGCGGCCGCTGATCGAATCCGCAAAGAATCCC
GGCAACCGCCGGCAGCCGGTGCGCCGTCGATTAGGAAGCCGCCCAAGGGCGACGAGCAACCAGATTTTTT
CGTTCCGATGCTCTATGACGTGGGCACCCGCGATAGTCGCAGCATCATGGACGTGGCCGTTTTCCGTCTG
TCGAAGCGTGACCGACGAGCTGGCGAGGTGATCCGCTACGAGCTTCCAGACGGGCACGTAGAGGTTTCCG
CAGGGCCGGCCGGCATGGCCAGTGTGTGGGATTACGACCTGGTACTGATGGCGGTTTCCCATCTAACCGA
ATCCATGAACCGATACCGGGAAGGGAAGGGAGACAAGCCCGGCCGCGTGTTCCGTCCACACGTTGCGGAC
GTACTCAAGTTCTGCCGGCGAGCCGATGGCGGAAAGCAGAAAGACGACCTGGTAGAAACCTGCATTCGGT
TAAACACCACGCACGTTGCCATGCAGCGTACGAAGAAGGCCAAGAACGGCCGCCTGGTGACGGTATCCGA
GGGTGAAGCCTTGATTAGCCGCTACAAGATCGTAAAGAGCGAAACCGGGCGGCCGGAGTACATCGAGATC
GAGCTAGCTGATTGGATGTACCGCGAGATCACAGAAGGCAAGAACCCGGACGTGCTGACGGTTCACCCCG
ATTACTTTTTGATCGATCCCGGCATCGGCCGTTTTCTCTACCGCCTGGCACGCCGCGCCGCAGGCAAGGC
AGAAGCCAGATGGTTGTTCAAGACGATCTACGAACGCAGTGGCAGCGCCGGAGAGTTCAAGAAGTTCTGT
TTCACCGTGCGCAAGCTGATCGGGTCAAATGACCTGCCGGAGTACGATTTGAAGGAGGAGGCGGGGCAGG
CTGGCCCGATCCTAGTCATGCGCTACCGCAACCTGATCGAGGGCGAAGCATCCGCCGGTTCCTAATGTAC
GGAGCAGATGCTAGGGCAAATTGCCCTAGCAGGGGAAAAAGGTCGAAAAGGTCTCTTTCCTGTGGATAGC
ACGTACATTGGGAACCCAAAGCCGTACATTGGGAACCGGAACCCGTACATTGGGAACCCAAAGCCGTACA
TTGGGAACCGGTCACACATGTAAGTGACTGATATAAAAGAGAAAAAAGGCGATTTTTCCGCCTAAAACTC
TTTAAAACTTATTAAAACTCTTAAAACCCGCCTGGCCTGTGCATAACTGTCTGGCCAGCGCACAGCCGAA
GAGCTGCAAAAAGCGCCTACCCTTCGGTCGCTGCGCTCCCTACGCCCCGCCGCTTCGCGTCGGCCTATCG
CGGCCGCTGGCCGCTCAAAAATGGCTGGCCTACGGCCAGGCAATCTACCAGGGCGCGGACAAGCCGCGCC
GTCGCCACTCGACCGCCGGCGCCCACATCAAGGCACCCTGCCTCGCGCGTTTCGGTGATGACGGTGAAAA
CCTCTGACACATGCAGCTCCCGGAGACGGTCACAGCTTGTCTGTAAGCGGATGCCGGGAGCAGACAAGCC
CGTCAGGGCGCGTCAGCGGGTGTTGGCGGGTGTCGGGGCGCAGCCATGACCCAGTCACGTAGCGATAGCG
GAGTGTATACTGGCTTAACTATGCGGCATCAGAGCAGATTGTACTGAGAGTGCACCATATGCGGTGTGAA
ATACCGCACAGATGCGTAAGGAGAAAATACCGCATCAGGCGCTCTTCCGCTTCCTCGCTCACTGACTCGC
TGCGCTCGGTCGTTCGGCTGCGGCGAGCGGTATCAGCTCACTCAAAGGCGGTAATACGGTTATCCACAGA
ATCAGGGGATAACGCAGGAAAGAACATGTGAGCAAAAGGCCAGCAAAAGGCCAGGAACCGTAAAAAGGCC
GCGTTGCTGGCGTTTTTCCATAGGCTCCGCCCCCCTGACGAGCATCACAAAAATCGACGCTCAAGTCAGA
GGTGGCGAAACCCGACAGGACTATAAAGATACCAGGCGTTTCCCCCTGGAAGCTCCCTCGTGCGCTCTCC
TGTTCCGACCCTGCCGCTTACCGGATACCTGTCCGCCTTTCTCCCTTCGGGAAGCGTGGCGCTTTCTCAT
AGCTCACGCTGTAGGTATCTCAGTTCGGTGTAGGTCGTTCGCTCCAAGCTGGGCTGTGTGCACGAACCCC
CCGTTCAGCCCGACCGCTGCGCCTTATCCGGTAACTATCGTCTTGAGTCCAACCCGGTAAGACACGACTT
ATCGCCACTGGCAGCAGCCACTGGTAACAGGATTAGCAGAGCGAGGTATGTAGGCGGTGCTACAGAGTTC
TTGAAGTGGTGGCCTAACTACGGCTACACTAGAAGGACAGTATTTGGTATCTGCGCTCTGCTGAAGCCAG
TTACCTTCGGAAAAAGAGTTGGTAGCTCTTGATCCGGCAAACAAACCACCGCTGGTAGCGGTGGTTTTTT
TGTTTGCAAGCAGCAGATTACGCGCAGAAAAAAAGGATCTCAAGAAGATCCTTTGATCTTTTCTACGGGG
TCTGACGCTCAGTGGAACGAAAACTCACGTTAAGGGATTTTGGTCATGCATGATATATCTCCCAATTTGT
GTAGGGCTTATTATGCACGCTTAAAAATAATAAAAGCAGACTTGACCTGATAGTTTGGCTGTGAGCAATT
ATGTGCTTAGTGCATCTAACGCTTGAGTTAAGCCGCGCCGCGAAGCGGCGTCGGCTTGAACGAATTTCTA
GCTAGACATTATTTGCCGACTACCTTGGTGATCTCGCCTTTCACGTAGTGGACAAATTCTTCCAACTGAT
CTGCGCGCGAGGCCAAGCGATCTTCTTCTTGTCCAAGATAAGCCTGTCTAGCTTCAAGTATGACGGGCTG
ATACTGGGCCGGCAGGCGCTCCATTGCCCAGTCGGCAGCGACATCCTTCGGCGCGATTTTGCCGGTTACT
GCGCTGTACCAAATGCGGGACAACGTAAGCACTACATTTCGCTCATCGCCAGCCCAGTCGGGCGGCGAGT
TCCATAGCGTTAAGGTTTCATTTAGCGCCTCAAATAGATCCTGTTCAGGAACCGGATCAAAGAGTTCCTC
CGCCGCTGGACCTACCAAGGCAACGCTATGTTCTCTTGCTTTTGTCAGCAAGATAGCCAGATCAATGTCG
ATCGTGGCTGGCTCGAAGATACCTGCAAGAATGTCATTGCGCTGCCATTCTCCAAATTGCAGTTCGCGCT
TAGCTGGATAACGCCACGGAATGATGTCGTCGTGCACAACAATGGTGACTTCTACAGCGCGGAGAATCTC
GCTCTCTCCAGGGGAAGCCGAAGTTTCCAAAAGGTCGTTGATCAAAGCTCGCCGCGTTGTTTCATCAAGC
CTTACGGTCACCGTAACCAGCAAATCAATATCACTGTGTGGCTTCAGGCCGCCATCCACTGCGGAGCCGT
ACAAATGTACGGCCAGCAACGTCGGTTCGAGATGGCGCTCGATGACGCCAACTACCTCTGATAGTTGAGT
CGATACTTCGGCGATCACCGCTTCCCCCATGATGTTTAACTTTGTTTTAGGGCGACTGCCCTGCTGCGTA
ACATCGTTGCTGCTCCATAACATCAAACATCGACCCACGGCGTAACGCGCTTGCTGCTTGGATGCCCGAG
GCATAGACTGTACCCCAAAAAAACAGTCATAACAAGCCATGAAAACCGCCACTGCGCCGTTACCACCGCT
GCGTTCGGTCAAGGTTCTGGACCAGTTGCGTGAGCGCATACGCTACTTGCATTACAGCTTACGAACCGAA
CAGGCTTATGTCCACTGGGTTCGTGCCCGAATTGATCACAGGCAGCAACGCTCTGTCATCGTTACAATCA
ACATGCTACCCTCCGCGAGATCATCCGTGTTTCAAACCCGGCAGCTTAGTTGCCGTTCTTCCGAATAGCA
TCGGTAACATGAGCAAAGTCTGCCGCCTTACAACGGCTCTCCCGCTGACGCCGTCCCGGACTGATGGGCT
GCCTGTATCGAGTGGTGATTTTGTGCCGAGCTGCCGGTCGGGGAGCTGTTGGCTGGCTGGTGGCAGGATA
TATTGTGGTGTAAACAAATTGACGCTTAGACAACTTAATAACACATTGCGGACGTTTTTAATGTACTGAA
TTAACGCCGAATTGAATTATCAGCTTGCATGCCGGTCGATCTAGTAACATAGATGACACCGCGCGCGATA
ATTTATCCTAGTTTGCGCGCTATATTTTGTTTTCTATCGCGTATTAAATGTATAATTGCGGGACTCTAAT
CATAAAAACCCATCTCATAAATAACGTCATGCATTACATGTTAATTATTACATGCTTAACGTAATTCAAC
AGAAATTATATGATAATCATCGCAAGACCGGCAACAGGATTCAATCTTAAGAAACTTTATTGCCAAATGT
TTGAACGATCTGCTTGACTCTAGGGGTCATCATTAGGGGCAGGGCATGCTCATGTAGAGCGCCTGCTCGC
CGTCCGAGGCGGTGCCGTCGTACAGGGCGGTGTCCAGGCCGCAGAGGGTGAACCCCATCCGCCGGTACGC
GTGGATCGCCGGTGCGTTGACGTTGGTGACCTCCAGCCAGAGGTGCCCGGCACCCCGCTCGCGGGCGAAC
TCCGTCGCGAGCCCCATCAACGCGCGCCCGACCCCGTGCCCCCGGTGCTCCGGGGCGACCTCGATGTCCT
CGACGGTCAGCCGGCGGTTCCAGCCGGAGTACGAGACGACCACGAAGCCCGCCAGGTCGCCGTCGTCCCC
GTACGCGACGAACGTCCGAGAGTCCGGGTCGCCGTCCTCCCCGTCGTCCGATTCGTCGTCCGATTCGTCG
TCGGGGAACACCTTGGTCAGGGGCGGGTCCACCGGCACCTCCCGCAGGGTGAAGCCGTCCCCGGTGGCGG
TGACGCGGAAGACGGTGTCGGTGGTGAAGGACCCATCCAGTGCCTCGATGGCCTCGGCGTCCCCCGGGAC
ACTGGTGCGGTACCGGTAAGCCGTGTCGTCAAGAGTGGTACCCATGGTAGATCCCCTCGATCGAGTTGAG
AGTGAATATGAGACTCTAATTGGATACCGAGGGGAATTTATGGAACGTCAGTGGAGCATTTTTGACAAGA
AATATTTGCTAGCTGATAGTGACCTTAGGCGACTTTTGAACGCGCAATAATGGTTTCTGACGTATGTGCT
TAGCTCATTAAACTCCAGAAACCCGCGGCTCAGTGGCTCCTTCAACGTTGCGGTTCTGTCAGTTCCAAAC
GTAAAACGGCTTGTCCCGCGTCATCGGCGGGGGTCATAACGTGACTCCCTTAATTCTCCGCTCATGATCG
ATAATTCGAGCTCTCCCATATGGTCGATCTAGTAACATAGATGACACCGCGCGCGATAATTTATCCTAGT
TTGCGCGCTATATTTTGTTTTCTATCGCGTATTAAATGTATAATTGCGGGACTCTAATCATAAAAACCCA
TCTCATAAATAACGTCATGCATTACATGTTAATTATTACATGCTTAACGTAATTCAACAGAAATTATATG
ATAATCATCGCAAGACCGGCAACAGGATTCAATCTTAAGAAACTTTATTGCCAAATGTTTGAACGATCTG
CCAACTTTGTACA
Features (pLannotate 1.2.2; 24 found; start..end, strand, type, name):
      4..708     -  CDS            mOrange2: mOrange2 is a basic (constitutively fluorescent) orange fluorescent protein published in 2008, derived from Discosoma sp.. It has high acid sensitivity.
    724..1521    -  CDS            DER1: DERL1_ARATH - Experimental evidence at transcript level: Swiss-Prot protein existence level 2. May be involved in the degradation process of specific misfolded endoplasmic reticulum (ER) luminal proteins. From Arabidopsis thaliana (Mouse-ear cress).
   2769..3113    +  promoter       CaMV 35S promoter: strong constitutive promoter from cauliflower mosaic virus
   3066..3112    +  promoter       minimal CaMV 35S promoter: minimal 35S promoter from cauliflower mosaic virus
   3145..3170    +  misc_feature   TMV Ω (fragment): translational enhancer from the tobacco mosaic virus 5'-leader sequence (Gallie et al., 1988)
   3213..3929    +  CDS            mCitrine: mCitrine is a basic (constitutively fluorescent) yellow fluorescent protein published in 2001, derived from Aequorea victoria.
   3938..3958    -  protein_bind   attB2: mutant version of attB; core recombination site for the Gateway® BP reaction BP Clonase™
   4030..4189    +  polyA_signal   CaMV poly(A) signal (fragment): cauliflower mosaic virus polyadenylation signal
   4279..4303    +  misc_feature   RB T-DNA repeat: right border repeat from nopaline C58 T-DNA
   4673..5074    +  CDS            Y4CG_SINFN (fragment): Protein inferred from homology: Swiss-Prot protein existence level 3. From Sinorhizobium fredii (strain NBRC 101917 / NGR234).
   5634..6263    +  CDS            pVS1 StaA: stability protein from the Pseudomonas plasmid pVS1 (Heeb et al., 2000)
   6692..7765    +  CDS            pVS1 RepA: replication protein from the Pseudomonas plasmid pVS1 (Heeb et al., 2000)
   7831..8025    +  rep_origin     pVS1 oriV: origin of replication for the Pseudomonas plasmid pVS1 (Heeb et al., 2000)
   8228..8267    +  CDS            rop (fragment): Rop protein, which maintains plasmids at low copy number; rop
   8369..8509    +  misc_feature   bom: basis of mobility region from pBR322
   8695..9283    -  rep_origin     ori: high-copy-number ColE1/pMB1/pBR322/pUC origin of replication
   9529..10316   -  CDS            SmR (fragment): aminoglycoside adenylyltransferase (Murphy, 1985); aadA; confers resistance to spectinomycin and streptomycin
  10327..10383   -  CDS            GmR (fragment): gentamycin acetyltransferase; aacC1; confers resistance to gentamycin
  10559..10582   -  promoter       Pc promoter (fragment): intI1 (promoter lies within the coding sequence); class 1 integron promoter
  10841..10865   +  misc_feature   LB T-DNA repeat: left border repeat from nopaline C58 T-DNA
  10958..11210   -  terminator     NOS terminator: nopaline synthase terminator and poly(A) signal
  11235..11799   -  CDS            NrsR (fragment): nourseothricin acetyltransferase; Streptomyces noursei nat1; confers resistance to nourseothricin
  11847..12026   -  promoter       NOS promoter: nopaline synthase promoter
  12136..12388   -  terminator     NOS terminator: nopaline synthase terminator and poly(A) signal
