[The description below was written by a language model from this plasmid's Addgene catalogue record and pLannotate feature annotations shown in this document.]
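Description:
pN_35S/mCitrine/P_UBQ10/Derlin1-mOrange2 is a plant/bacteria binary vector of about 12.4 kb for Agrobacterium-mediated plant expression, built on the pN_35S/mCitrine backbone. It replicates in E. coli through a ColE1/pBR322-type origin (with the bom mobilisation region) and in Agrobacterium through the pVS1 replicon (oriV, RepA and the StaA stability protein). The record lists it as low copy. Bacterial selection is by spectinomycin through an aadA (SmR) gene. Nopaline-type left and right T-DNA border repeats delimit the region transferred to plant cells. This region includes a nourseothricin acetyltransferase cassette, driven by the NOS promoter and ended by a NOS terminator, for selection of transformed plant tissue.

The T-DNA carries two fluorescent expression units arranged in opposite orientations. In the first, the CaMV 35S promoter, followed by a fragment of the TMV Ω translational enhancer, drives free mCitrine, with a CaMV poly(A) signal downstream. A residual Gateway attB2 site lies just after the mCitrine coding sequence. In the second, Arabidopsis thaliana Derlin1 (DER1) is fused at its C-terminus to mOrange2 and followed by a NOS terminator. According to the catalogue entry this fusion is expressed from the A. thaliana ubiquitin-10 promoter. That promoter was not annotated in the feature table, though an unannotated stretch upstream of the Derlin1 coding sequence is where it would be expected.

Derlin1-mOrange2 serves as an orange marker of the endoplasmic reticulum, co-expressed with yellow mCitrine from a single T-DNA. The arrangement suits colocalisation imaging, with unfused mCitrine as a reference for subcellular distribution. The associated work concerns membrane-bound protein scaffolding with the thylakoid protein CURT1A.
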