Addgene plasmid #118000: pN_35S/mCitrine/P_UBQ10/Derlin1-mOrange2
Purpose: Co-expression of mCitrine under the control of the CaMV 35S promoter and Derlin1 fused to mOrange2 (an ER-targeting marker protein) under the control of the A. thaliana ubiquitin-10 promoter.
Depositing lab: Mathias Pribil. Depositing organization: University of Copenhagen. Publication: Membrane-bound protein scaffolding in diverse hosts using thylakoid protein CURT1A. Behrendorff JBYH, Sandoval-Ibanez OA, Sharma A, Pribil M. ACS Synth Biol. 2019 Mar 18. doi: 10.1021/acssynbio.8b00418. PubMed 30884945.
Backbone
  Vector backbone: pN_35S/mCitrine (Addgene plasmid 117993)
  Backbone size w/o insert (bp): 2028
  Total vector size (bp): 12373
  Modifications to backbone: Added A. thaliana ubiquitin 10 promoter (P_UBQ10) and nosT terminator (nosT) to backbone. Insert resides between UBQ10 and nosT.
  Vector type: Plant Expression ; Plant/bacteria binary vector
  Selectable markers: Nourseothricin/streptothricin
Growth in bacteria
  Bacterial resistance: Spectinomycin, 50 μg/mL
  Growth temperature: 37°C
  Growth strain: DH5alpha
  Copy number: Low Copy
Gene/Insert
  Gene/Insert name: Derlin1-mOrange2
  Species: A. thaliana (mustard weed), Synthetic
  Insert size (bp): 1521
  Promoter: Ubiquitin-10
  Cloning method: Gibson Cloning
  Sequencing primers: 5′ TAGTTTCTAGTTTGTGCGATCG; 3′ TCATCGCAAGACCGGCAACA
Resource information
  A portion of this plasmid was derived from a plasmid made by: The mOrange2 coding sequence was obtained from mOrange2-pBAD (a gift from Michael Davidson & Nathan Shaner & Roger Tsien, Addgene plasmid # 54531)
Terms and licenses: Academic/Nonprofit Terms; Industry Terms: Not Available to Industry
How to cite: pN_35S/mCitrine/P_UBQ10/Derlin1-mOrange2 was a gift from Mathias Pribil (Addgene plasmid # 118000 ; http://n2t.net/addgene:118000 ; RRID:Addgene_118000)
